>Addgene plasmid #164860 | pBzCas13b-gRNA-3 | addgene full sequence | sequence record 325303 | Addgene NGS Result
TTGACAGCTTATCATCGATAAGCTTTAATGCGGTAGTTTATCACAGTTAAATTGCTAACGCAGTCAGGCA
CCGTGTATGAAATCTAACAATGCGCTCATCGTCATCCTCGGCACCGTCACCCTGGATGCTGTAGGCATAG
GCTTGGTTTAATTGACAGCTAGCTCAGTCCTAGGTATAATGCTAGCGCTGAGTTGGAACTGCTCTCATTT
TGGAGGGTAATCACAACCTCGATGTTGTGGCGGATCTTGAAGTTCACGTTGGAACTGCTCTCATTTTGGA
GGGTAATCACAACATCGTCCATTCCGACAGCATCGCCAGTCACTATGGCGTGCTGCTAGCGCTATATGCG
TTGATGCAATTTCTATGCGCACCCGTTCTCGGAGCACTGTCCGACCGCTTTGGCCGCCGCCCAGTCCTGC
TCGCTTCGCTACTTGGAGCCACTATCGACTACGCGATCATGGCGACCACACCCGTCCTGTGGATCCTCTA
CGCCGGACGCATCGTGGCCGGCATCACCGGCGCCACAGGTGCGGTTGCTGGCGCCTATATCGCCGACATC
ACCGATGGGGAAGATCGGGCTCGCCACTTCGGGCTCATGAGCGCTTGTTTCGGCGTGGGTATGGTGGCAG
GCCCCGTGGCCGGGGGACTGTTGGGCGCCATCTCCTTGCATGCACCATTCCTTGCGGCGGCGGTGCTCAA
CGGCCTCAACCTACTACTGGGCTGCTTCCTAATGCAGGAGTCGCATAAGGGAGAGCGTCGACCGATGCCC
TTGAGAGCCTTCAACCCAGTCAGCTCCTTCCGGTGGGCGCGGGGCATGACTATCGTCGCCGCACTTATGA
CTGTCTTCTTTATCATGCAACTCGTAGGACAGGTGCCGGCAGCGCTCTGGGTCATTTTCGGCGAGGACCG
CTTTCGCTGGAGCGCGACGATGATCGGCCTGTCGCTTGCGGTATTCGGAATCTTGCACGCCCTCGCTCAA
GCCTTCGTCACTGGTCCCGCCACCAAACGTTTCGGCGAGAAGCAGGCCATTATCGCCGGCATGGCGGCCG
ACGCGCTGGGCTACGTCTTGCTGGCGTTCGCGACGCGAGGCTGGATGGCCTTCCCCATTATGATTCTTCT
CGCTTCCGGCGGCATCGGGATGCCCGCGTTGCAGGCCATGCTGTCCAGGCAGGTAGATGACGACCATCAG
GGACAGCTTCAAGGATCGCTCGCGGCTCTTACCAGCCTAACTTCGATCATTGGACCGCTGATCGTCACGG
CGATTTATGCCGCCTCGGCGAGCACATGGAACGGGTTGGCATGGATTGTAGGCGCCGCCCTATACCTTGT
CTGCCTCCCCGCGTTGCGTCGCGGTGCATGGAGCCGGGCCACCTCGACCTGAATGGAAGCCGGCGGCACC
TCGCTAACGGATTCACCACTCCAAGAATTGGAGCCAATCAATTCTTGCGGAGAACTGTGAATGCGCAAAC
CAACCCTTGGCAGAACATATCCATCGCGTCCGCCATCTCCAGCAGCCGCACGCGGCGCATCTCGGGCAGC
GTTGGGTCCTGGCCACGGGTGCGCATGATCGTGCTCCTGTCGTTGAGGACCCGGCTAGGCTGGCGGGGTT
GCCTTACTGGTTAGCAGAATGAATCACCGATACGCGAGCGAACGTGAAGCGACTGCTGCTGCAAAACGTC
TGCGACCTGAGCAACAACATGAATGGTCTTCGGTTTCCGTGTTTCGTAAAGTCTGGAAACGCGGAAGTCC
CCTACGTGCTGCTGAAGTTGCCCGCAACAGAGAGTGGAACCAACCGGTGATACCACGATACTATGACTGA
GAGTCAACGCCATGAGCGGCCTCATTTCTTATTCTGAGTTACAACAGTCCGCACCGCTGCCGGTAGCTCC
TTCCGGTGGGCGCGGGGCATGACTATCGTCGCCGCACTTATGACTGTCTTCTTTATCATGCAACTCGTAG
GACAGGTGCCGGCAGCGCCCAACAGTCCCCCGGCCACGGGGCCTGCCACCATACCCACGCCGAAACAAGC
GCCCTGCACCATTATGTTCCGGATCTGCATCGCAGGATGCTGCTGGCTACCCTGTGGAACACCTACATCT
GTATTAACGAAGCGCTAACCGTTTTTATCAGGCTCTGGGAGGCAGAATAAATGATCATATCGTCAATTAT
TACCTCCACGGGGAGAGCCTGAGCAAACTGGCCTCAGGCATTTGAGAAGCACACGGTCACACTGCTTCCG
GTAGTCAATAAACCGGTAAACCAGCAATAGACATAAGCGGCTATTTAACGACCCTGCCCTGAACCGACGA
CCGGGTCGAATTTGCTTTCGAATTTCTGCCATTCATCCGCTTATTATCACTTATTCAGGCGTAGCAACCA
GGCGTTTAAGGGCACCAATAACTGCCTTAAAAAAATTACGCCCCGCCCTGCCACTCATCGCAGTACTGTT
GTAATTCATTAAGCATTCTGCCGACATGGAAGCCATCACAAACGGCATGATGAACCTGAATCGCCAGCGG
CATCAGCACCTTGTCGCCTTGCGTATAATATTTGCCCATGGTGAAAACGGGGGCGAAGAAGTTGTCCATA
TTGGCCACGTTTAAATCAAAACTGGTGAAACTCACCCAGGGATTGGCTGAGACGAAAAACATATTCTCAA
TAAACCCTTTAGGGAAATAGGCCAGGTTTTCACCGTAACACGCCACATCTTGCGAATATATGTGTAGAAA
CTGCCGGAAATCGTCGTGGTATTCACTCCAGAGCGATGAAAACGTTTCAGTTTGCTCATGGAAAACGGTG
TAACAAGGGTGAACACTATCCCATATCACCAGCTCACCGTCTTTCATTGCCATACGGAATTCCGGATGAG
CATTCATCAGGCGGGCAAGAATGTGAATAAAGGCCGGATAAAACTTGTGCTTATTTTTCTTTACGGTCTT
TAAAAAGGCCGTAATATCCAGCTGAACGGTCTGGTTATAGGTACATTGAGCAACTGACTGAAATGCCTCA
AAATGTTCTTTACGATGCCATTGGGATATATCAACGGTGGTATATCCAGTGATTTTTTTCTCCATTTTAG
CTTCCTTAGCTCCTGAAAATCTCGATAACTCAAAAAATACGCCCGGTAGTGATCTTATTTCATTATGGTG
AAAGTTGGAACCTCTTACGTGCCGATCAACGTCTCATTTTCGCCAAAAGTTGGCCCAGGGCTTCCCGGTA
TCAACAGGGACACCAGGATTTATTTATTCTGCGAAGTGATCTTCCGTCACAGGTATTTATTCGGCGCAAA
GTGCGTCGGGTGATGCTGCCAACTTACTGATTTAGTGTATGATGGTGTTTTTGAGGTGCTCCAGTGGCTT
CTGTTTCTATCAGCTGTCCCTCCTGTTCAGCTACTGACGGGGTGGTGCGTAACGGCAAAAGCACCGCCGG
ACATCAGCGCTAGCGGAGTGTATACTGGCTTACTATGTTGGCACTGATGAGGGTGTCAGTGAAGTGCTTC
ATGTGGCAGGAGAAAAAAGGCTGCACCGGTGCGTCAGCAGAATATGTGATACAGGATATATTCCGCTTCC
TCGCTCACTGACTCGCTACGCTCGGTCGTTCGACTGCGGCGAGCGGAAATGGCTTACGAACGGGGCGGAG
ATTTCCTGGAAGATGCCAGGAAGATACTTAACAGGGAAGTGAGAGGGCCGCGGCAAAGCCGTTTTTCCAT
AGGCTCCGCCCCCCTGACAAGCATCACGAAATCTGACGCTCAAATCAGTGGTGGCGAAACCCGACAGGAC
TATAAAGATACCAGGCGTTTCCCCCTGGCGGCTCCCTCGTGCGCTCTCCTGTTCCTGCCTTTCGGTTTAC
CGGTGTCATTCCGCTGTTATGGCCGCGTTTGTCTCATTCCACGCCTGACACTCAGTTCCGGGTAGGCAGT
TCGCTCCAAGCTGGACTGTATGCACGAACCCCCCGTTCAGTCCGACCGCTGCGCCTTATCCGGTAACTAT
CGTCTTGAGTCCAACCCGGAAAGACATGCAAAAGCACCACTGGCAGCAGCCACTGGTAATTGATTTAGAG
GAGTTAGTCTTGAAGTCATGCGCCGGTTAAGGCTAAACTGAAAGGACAAGTTTTGGTGACTGCGCTCCTC
CAAGCCAGTTACCTCGGTTCAAAGAGTTGGTAGCTCAGAGAACCTTCGAAAAACCGCCCTGCAAGGCGGT
TTTTTCGTTTTCAGAGCAAGAGATTACGCGCAGACCAAAACGATCTCAAGAAGATCATCTTATTAATCAG
ATAAAATATTTCTAGATTTCAGTGCAATTTATCTCTTCAAATGTAGCACCTGAAGTCAGCCCCATACGAT
ATAAGTTGTAATTCTCATGT
Features (pLannotate 1.2.2; 14 found; start..end, strand, type, name):
      1..29      +  promoter       tet promoter: E. coli promoter for tetracycline efflux protein gene
     77..148     +  CDS            TcR (fragment): tetracycline efflux protein; tet; confers resistance to tetracycline
    152..186     +  promoter       J23119 promoter: bacterial promoter (Registry of Standard Biological Parts BBa J23119)
    227..254     -  CDS            VC155 (fragment): C-terminal fragment of mVenus for use in bimolecular fluorescence complementation (BiFC) (Kodama and Hu, 2010)
    294..1382    +  CDS            TcR (fragment): tetracycline efflux protein; tet; confers resistance to tetracycline
   1624..1749    -  CDS            YPB1_ECOLX (fragment): Protein predicted: Swiss-Prot protein existence level 4. From Escherichia coli.
   1885..1978    +  CDS            TcR (fragment): tetracycline efflux protein; tet; confers resistance to tetracycline
   1975..2032    -  CDS            TcR (fragment): tetracycline efflux protein; tet; confers resistance to tetracycline
   2019..2117    +  CDS            YPB2_ECOLX (fragment): Protein predicted: Swiss-Prot protein existence level 4. From Escherichia coli.
   2416..3075    -  CDS            CmR: chloramphenicol acetyltransferase; cat; confers resistance to chloramphenicol
   3076..3178    -  promoter       cat promoter: promoter of the E. coli cat gene encoding chloramphenicol acetyltransferase
   3299..3442    +  mobile_element IS1 (fragment): prokaryotic transposable element IS1
   3561..3616    -  rep_origin     RSF ori (fragment): Plasmids containing the RSF 1030 origin of replication can be propagated in E. coli cells that contain additional plasmids with compatible origins.
   3704..4249    -  rep_origin     p15A ori: Plasmids containing the medium-copy-number p15A origin of replication can be propagated in E. coli cells that contain a second plasmid with the ColE1 origin.
