[The description below was written by a language model from this plasmid's Addgene catalogue record and pLannotate feature annotations shown in this document.]
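Description:
pBzCas13b-gRNA-3 is a 4,360 bp bacterial expression plasmid built on the pACYC184 backbone. It constitutively transcribes a single-spacer CRISPR array for the Cas13b nuclease of Bergeyella zoohelcum. The plasmid replicates from the p15A origin, which is compatible with ColE1-type plasmids, so it can be maintained alongside a second plasmid such as one carrying the nuclease or the target. The catalogue lists it as high copy, although p15A is generally regarded as a low- to medium-copy origin. Selection is by chloramphenicol, through the cat gene and its native promoter. The annotation also picks up an IS1 fragment, a short RSF-like origin match and small predicted E. coli ORF fragments, all of which are likely remnants of the backbone.

The array cassette sits inside the tetracycline resistance gene of pACYC184. The feature table shows the tet promoter and a short TcR fragment upstream, then the synthetic J23119 promoter, then the remainder of TcR downstream. The tetracycline marker is therefore interrupted and should not be assumed to work. J23119 is a strong constitutive sigma-70 promoter from the Anderson collection, and it drives the repeat and spacer region. The spacer was inserted by BsaI-based cloning that destroyed both sites. Spacer #3 is complementary to deGFP mRNA. This explains the small antisense hit annotated as an mVenus C-terminal fragment, which is simply the GFP-derived spacer rather than a coding element. The CRISPR repeats themselves are not annotated.

The plasmid does not encode BzCas13b, which must be supplied separately. According to the record, it serves to direct BzCas13b against deGFP transcripts in bacteria, and the associated work concerns rapid characterisation of Cas13 nucleases in cell-free transcription-translation reactions.
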