Addgene plasmid #164860: pBzCas13b-gRNA-3
Purpose: Constitutive expression of single-spacer CRISPR array with spacer #3 targeting deGFP mRNA for BzCas13b in bacteria.
Depositing lab: Chase Beisel. Depositing organization: Helmholtz-Zentrum fuer Infektionsforschung (HZI). Publication: Rapidly Characterizing CRISPR-Cas13 Nucleases Using Cell-Free Transcription-Translation Systems. Wandera KG, Beisel CL. Methods Mol Biol. 2022;2404:135-153. doi: 10.1007/978-1-0716-1851-6_7. PubMed 34694607.
Backbone
  Vector backbone: pACYC184
  Backbone size w/o insert (bp): 4215
  Total vector size (bp): 4360
  Vector type: Bacterial Expression
Growth in bacteria
  Bacterial resistance: Chloramphenicol, 25 μg/mL
  Growth temperature: 37°C
  Growth strain: DH5alpha
  Copy number: High Copy
Gene/Insert
  Gene/Insert name: BzCas13b-gRNA-3
  gRNA/shRNA sequence: CTCGATGTTGTGGCGGATCTTGAAGTTCAC
  Species: Bergeyella zoohelcum
  Promoter: J23119
  Cloning method: Restriction Enzyme; 5′ cloning site BsaI (destroyed during cloning); 3′ cloning site BsaI (destroyed during cloning)
  Sequencing primers: 5′ GAACCTTCGAAAAACCGCCC; 3′ ATCTTCCCCATCGGTGATGTC
Terms and licenses: Academic/Nonprofit Terms; Industry Terms: Not Available to Industry
Depositor comments: Spacer sequence is designed to target the mRNA of deGFP.
How to cite: pBzCas13b-gRNA-3 was a gift from Chase Beisel (Addgene plasmid # 164860 ; http://n2t.net/addgene:164860 ; RRID:Addgene_164860)
